>Addgene plasmid #180584 | pCMV-RA-HRas-IRES2-Lyn-iRFP682 | addgene full sequence | sequence record 355558 | Addgene NGS Result
TAGTTATTAATAGTAATCAATTACGGGGTCATTAGTTCATAGCCCATATATGGAGTTCCGCGTTACATAA
CTTACGGTAAATGGCCCGCCTGGCTGACCGCCCAACGACCCCCGCCCATTGACGTCAATAATGACGTATG
TTCCCATAGTAACGCCAATAGGGACTTTCCATTGACGTCAATGGGTGGAGTATTTACGGTAAACTGCCCA
CTTGGCAGTACATCAAGTGTATCATATGCCAAGTACGCCCCCTATTGACGTCAATGACGGTAAATGGCCC
GCCTGGCATTATGCCCAGTACATGACCTTATGGGACTTTCCTACTTGGCAGTACATCTACGTATTAGTCA
TCGCTATTACCATGGTGATGCGGTTTTGGCAGTACATCAATGGGCGTGGATAGCGGTTTGACTCACGGGG
ATTTCCAAGTCTCCACCCCATTGACGTCAATGGGAGTTTGTTTTGGCACCAAAATCAACGGGACTTTCCA
AAATGTCGTAACAACTCCGCCCCATTGACGCAAATGGGCGGTAGGCGTGTACGGTGGGAGGTCTATATAA
GCAGAGCTGGTTTAGTGAACCGTCAGATCCGGCCACCATGGTGAGCAAGAGCGAGGAGGTCATCAAAGAG
TTCATGCGCTTCAAGGTGCGCTTGGAGGGCTCCATGAACGGCCACGAGTTCGAGATCGAGGGCGAGGGCG
AGGGCCGCCCCTACGAGGGCACCCAGACCGCCAAGCTGAAGGTGACCAAGGGCGGCCCCCTGCCCTTCGC
CTGGGACATCCTGTCCCCCCAGATCATGTACGGCTCCAAGGCGTACGTGAAGCACCCCGCCGACGTCCCC
GATTACATGAAGCTGTCCTTCCCCGAGGGCTTCAAGTGGGAGCGCGTGATGCACTTCGAGGACGGCGGTC
TGGTGACCGTGACTCAGGACACCTCCCTGCAGGACGGCACGCTGATCTACAAGGTGAAGATGCGCGGCAC
CAACTTCCCCCCCGACGGCCCCGTAATGCAGAAGAAGACCTTGGGCTGGGATTATGCCACCGAGCGCCTG
TACCCCGAAGACGGCGTGCTGAAGGGCGAGCTTCTGGGGCGCCTGAAGCTGAAGGACGGCGGCCTCAACC
TGGTGGAGTTCAAGACCATCTACATGGCCAAGAAGCCCGTGCAACTGCCCGGCTACTACTTCGTGGACAC
CAAGCTGGGCATCACCTCCCACAACGAGGACTACACCATCGTGGAACAGTACGAGCGCTCCGAGGGCCGC
CACCACCTGGGGCATGGCACCGGCAGCACCGGCAGCGGCAGCTCCGGTACCCTGTACAAG
[498 nt withheld, positions 1321-1818]
AAGCTGCGGAAGCTGAACCCTCCTGATGAGAGTGGCCCCGGCTGCATGAGCTGCAAGTGTGTGCTCTCCT
AAGCGTACCGGGATCCGCCCCTCTCCCTCCCCCCCCCCTAACGTTACTGGCCGAAGCCGCTTGGAATAAG
GCCGGTGTGCGTTTGTCTATATGTTATTTTCCACCATATTGCCGTCTTTTGGCAATGTGAGGGCCCGGAA
ACCTGGCCCTGTCTTCTTGACGAGCATTCCTAGGGGTCTTTCCCCTCTCGCCAAAGGAATGCAAGGTCTG
TTGAATGTCGTGAAGGAAGCAGTTCCTCTGGAAGCTTCTTGAAGACAAACAACGTCTGTAGCGACCCTTT
GCAGGCAGCGGAACCCCCCACCTGGCGACAGGTGCCTCTGCGGCCAAAAGCCACGTGTATAAGATACACC
TGCAAAGGCGGCACAACCCCAGTGCCACGTTGTGAGTTGGATAGTTGTGGAAAGAGTCAAATGGCTCTCC
TCAAGCGTATTCAACAAGGGGCTGAAGGATGCCCAGAAGGTACCCCATTGTATGGGATCTGATCTGGGGC
CTCGGTACACATGCTTTACATGTGTTTAGTCGAGGTTAAAAAAACGTCTAGGCCCCCCGAACCACGGGGA
CGTGGTTTTCCTTTGAAAAACACGATGCCACCATGGGATGTATAAAATCAAAAGGGAAAGACAGCGCGGG
AGCAGATAGTGCTGGTAGTGCTGGTAGTGCTGGAGATCCACCGGTCGCCACCATGGCGGAAGGATCCGTC
GCCAGGCAGCCTGACCTCTTGACCTGCGACGATGAGCCGATCCATATCCCCGGTGCCATCCAACCGCATG
GACTGCTGCTCGCCCTCGCCGCCGACATGACGATCGTTGCCGGCAGCGACAACCTTCCCGAACTCACCGG
ACTGGCGATCGGCGCCCTGATCGGCCGCTCTGCGGCCGATGTCTTCGACTCGGAGACGCACAACCGTCTG
ACGATCGCCTTGGCCGAGCCCGGGGCGGCCGTCGGAGCACCGATCACTGTCGGCTTCACGATGCGAAAGG
ACGCAGGCTTCATCGGCTCCTGGCATCGCCATGATCAGCTCATCTTCCTCGAGCTCGAGCCTCCCCAGCG
GGACGTCGCCGAGCCGCAGGCGTTCTTCCGCCGCACCAACAGCGCCATCCGCCGCCTGCAGGCCGCCGAA
ACCTTGGAAAGCGCCTGCGCCGCCGCGGCGCAAGAGGTGCGGAAGATTACCGGCTTCGATCGGGTGATGA
TCTATCGCTTCGCCTCCGACTTCAGCGGGGTGGTGATCGCAGAGGATCGATGCGCCGAGGTCGAGTCAAA
ACTAGGCCTGCACTATCCTGCCTCAGCGGTGCCGGCGCAGGCCCGTCGGCTCTATACCATCAACCCGGTA
CGGATCATTCCCGATATCAATTATCGGCCGGTGCCGGTCACCCCAGACCTCAATCCGGTCACCGGGCGGC
CGATTGATCTTAGCTTCGCCATCCTGCGCAGCGTCTCGCCCTGCCATTTGGAGTTCATGCGCAACATAGG
CATGCACGGCACGATGTCGATCTCGATTTTGCGCGGCGAGCGACTGTGGGGATTGATCGTTTGCCATCAC
CGAACGCCGTACTACGTCGATCTCGATGGCCGCCAAGCCTGCGAGCTAGTCGCCCAGGTTCTGGCCTGGC
AGATCGGCGTGATGGAAGAGCTGTACAAGTAACACCGGATCTAGATAACTGATCATAATCAGCCATACCA
CATTTGTAGAGGTTTTACTTGCTTTAAAAAACCTCCCACACCTCCCCCTGAACCTGAAACATAAAATGAA
TGCAATTGTTGTTGTTAACTTGTTTATTGCAGCTTATAATGGTTACAAATAAAGCAATAGCATCACAAAT
TTCACAAATAAAGCATTTTTTTCACTGCATTCTAGTTGTGGTTTGTCCAAACTCATCAATGTATCTTAAC
GCGTAAATTGTAAGCGTTAATATTTTGTTAAAATTCGCGTTAAATTTTTGTTAAATCAGCTCATTTTTTA
ACCAATAGGCCGAAATCGGCAAAATCCCTTATAAATCAAAAGAATAGACCGAGATAGGGT
[37 nt withheld, positions 3909-3945]
AAAGAACGTGGACTCCAACGTCAAAGG
[49 nt withheld, positions 3973-4021]
T
[91 nt withheld, positions 4023-4113]
G
[124 nt withheld, positions 4115-4238]
CAGGTGGCACTTTTCGGGGAAATGTGCGCGGAACCCCTATTTGTTTATTTTTCTAAATACATTCAAATAT
GTATCCGCTCATGAGACAATAACCCTGATAAATGCTTCAATAATATTGAAAAAGGAAGAGTCCTGAGGCG
GAAAGAACCAGCTGTGGAATGTGTGTCAGTTAGGGTGTGGAAAGTCCCCAGGCTCCCCAGCAGGCAGAAG
TATGCAAAGCATGCATCTCAATTAGTCAGCAACCAGGTGTGGAAAGTCCCCAGGCTCCCCAGCAGGCAGA
AGTATGCAAAGCATGCATCTCAATTAGTCAGCAACCATAGTCCCGCCCCTAACTCCGCCCATCCCGCCCC
TAACTCCGCCCAGTTCCGCCCATTCTCCGCCCCATGGCTGACTAATTTTTTTTATTTATGCAGAGGCCGA
GGCCGCCTCGGCCTCTGAGCTATTCCAGAAGTAGTGAGGAGGCTTTTTTGGAGGCCTAGGCTTTTGCAAA
GATCGATCAAGAGACAGGATGAGGATCGTTTCGCATGATTGAACAAGATGGATTGCACGCAGGTTCTCCG
GCCGCTTGGGTGGAGAGGCTATTCGGCTATGACTGGGCACAACAGACAATCGGCTGCTCTGATGCCGCCG
TGTTCCGGCTGTCAGCGCAGGGGCGCCCGGTTCTTTTTGTCAAGACCGACCTGTCCGGTGCCCTGAATGA
ACTGCAAGACGAGGCAGCGCGGCTATCGTGGCTGGCCACGACGGGCGTTCCTTGCGCAGCTGTGCTCGAC
GTTGTCACTGAAGCGGGAAGGGACTGGCTGCTATTGGGCGAAGTGCCGGGGCAGGATCTCCTGTCATCTC
ACCTTGCTCCTGCCGAGAAAGTATCCATCATGGCTGATGCAATGCGGCGGCTGCATACGCTTGATCCGGC
TACCTGCCCATTCGACCACCAAGCGAAACATCGCATCGAGCGAGCACGTACTCGGATGGAAGCCGGTCTT
GTCGATCAGGATGATCTGGACGAAGAGCATCAGGGGCTCGCGCCAGCCGAACTGTTCGCCAGGCTCAAGG
CGAGCATGCCCGACGGCGAGGATCTCGTCGTGACCCATGGCGATGCCTGCTTGCCGAATATCATGGTGGA
AAATGGCCGCTTTTCTGGATTCATCGACTGTGGCCGGCTGGGTGTGGCGGACCGCTATCAGGACATAGCG
TTGGCTACCCGTGATATTGCTGAAGAGCTTGGCGGCGAATGGGCTGACCGCTTCCTCGTGCTTTACGGTA
TCGCCGCTCCCGATTCGCAGCGCATCGCCTTCTATCGCCTTCTTGACGAGTTCTTCTGAGCGGGACTCTG
GGGTTCGAAATGACCGACCAAGCGACGCCCAACCTGCCATCACGAGATTTCGATTCCACCGCCGCCTTCT
ATGAAAGGTTGGGCTTCGGAATCGTTTTCCGGGACGCCGGCTGGATGATCCTCCAGCGCGGGGATCTCAT
GCTGGAGTTCTTCGCCCACCCTAGGGGGAGGCTAACTGAAACACGGAAGGAGACAATACCGGAAGGAACC
CGCGCTATGACGGCAATAAAAAGACAGAATAAAACGCACGGTGTTGGGTCGTTTGTTCATAAACGCGGGG
TTCGGTCCCAGGGCTGGCACTCTGTCGATACCCCACCGAGACCCCATTGGGGCCAATACGCCCGCGTTTC
TTCCTTTTCCCCACCCCACCCCCCAAGTTCGGGTGAAGGCCCAGGGCTCGCAGCCAACGTCGGGGCGGCA
GGCCCTGCCATAGCCTCAGGTTACTCATATATACTTTAGATTGATTTAAAACTTCATTTTTAATTTAAAA
GGATCTAGGTGAAGATCCTTTTTGATAATCTCATGACCAAAATCCCTTAACGTGAGTTTTCGTTCCACTG
AGCGTCAGACCCCGTAGAAAAGATCAAAGGATCTTCTTGAGATCCTTTTTTTCTGCGCGTAATCTGCTGC
TTGCAAACAAAAAAACCACCGCTACCAGCGGTGGTTTGTTTGCCGGATCAAGAGCTACCAACTCTTTTTC
CGAAGGTAACTGGCTTCAGCAGAGCGCAGATACCAAATACTGTTCTTCTAGTGTAGCCGTAGTTAGGCCA
CCACTTCAAGAACTCTGTAGCACCGCCTACATACCTCGCTCTGCTAATCCTGTTACCAGTGGCTGCTGCC
AGTGGCGATAAGTCGTGTCTTACCGGGTTGGACTCAAGACGATAGTTACCGGATAAGGCGCAGCGGTCGG
GCTGAACGGGGGGTTCGTGCACACAGCCCAGCTTGGAGCGAACGACCTACACCGAACTGAGATACCTACA
GCGTGAGCTATGAGAAAGCGCCACGCTTCCCGAAGGGAGAAAGGCGGACAGGTATCCGGTAAGCGGCAGG
GTCGGAACAGGAGAGCGCACGAGGGAGCTTCCAGGGGGAAACGCCTGGTATCTTTATAGTCCTGTCGGGT
TTCGCCACCTCTGACTTGAGCGTCGATTTTTGTGATGCTCGTCAGGGGGGCGGAGCCTATGGAAAAACGC
CAGCAACGCGGCCTTTTTACGGTTCCTGGCCTTTTGCTGGCCTTTTGCTCACATGTTCTTTCCTGCGTTA
TCCCCTGATTCTGTGGATAACCGTATTACCGCCATGCAT
Features (pLannotate 1.2.2; 17 found; start..end, strand, type, name):
     61..364     +  enhancer       CMV enhancer: human cytomegalovirus immediate early enhancer
    365..568     +  promoter       CMV promoter: human cytomegalovirus (CMV) immediate early promoter
    598..1269    +  CDS            dTomato: dimeric variant of DsRed fluorescent protein (Shaner et al., 2004) mammalian codon-optimized
   1270..1307    +  CDS            TDsmURFP (fragment): monomeric tandem dimer of a small ultra-red fluorescent protein derived from a cyanobacterial phycobiliprotein (Rodriguez et al., 2016)
   1321..1887    +  CDS            HRAS (sequence partly withheld): RASH_HUMAN - Also known as HRAS1. Experimental evidence at protein level: Swiss-Prot protein existence level 1. Involved in the activation of Ras protein signal transduction (PubMed:22821884). Ras proteins bind GDP/GTP and possess intrinsic GTPase activity (PubMed:12740440, PubMed:14500341, PubMed:9020151). From Homo sapiens (Human).
   1906..2475    +  misc_feature   IRES: internal ribosome entry site (IRES) of the encephalomyocarditis virus (EMCV)
   2571..3518    +  CDS            iRFP682: iRFP682 is a basic (constitutively fluorescent) near ir fluorescent protein published in 2013, derived from Rhodopseudomonas palustris. It has low acid sensitivity. It requires the cofactor biliverdin for fluorescence.
   3548..3632    +  CDS            large T antigen (fragment): large T antigen from SV40 (simian virus 40)
   3655..3776    +  polyA_signal   SV40 poly(A) signal: SV40 polyadenylation signal
   3810..4238    -  rep_origin     f1 ori (sequence partly withheld): f1 bacteriophage origin of replication; arrow indicates direction of (+) strand synthesis
   4265..4369    +  promoter       AmpR promoter: bla
   4371..4728    +  promoter       SV40 promoter: SV40 enhancer and early promoter
   4763..5557    +  CDS            NeoR/KanR: aminoglycoside phosphotransferase from Tn5; aph(3')-II (or nptII); confers resistance to neomycin, kanamycin, and G418 (Geneticin®)
   5578..5730    +  CDS            ble (fragment): BLE_KLEPN - Experimental evidence at protein level: Swiss-Prot protein existence level 1. Binding protein with a strong affinity to the bleomycin family of antibiotics. Binds to CL990; an antimitotic-antibiotic compound. From Klebsiella pneumoniae.
   5789..5836    +  polyA_signal   HSV TK poly(A) signal: herpes simplex virus thymidine kinase polyadenylation signal (Cole and Stacy, 1985)
   5927..5943    -  polyA_signal   bGH poly(A) signal (fragment): bovine growth hormone polyadenylation signal
   6165..6753    +  rep_origin     ori: high-copy-number ColE1/pMB1/pBR322/pUC origin of replication
