[The description below was written by a language model from this plasmid's Addgene catalogue record and pLannotate feature annotations shown in this document.]
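Description:
pCMV-RA-HRas-IRES2-Lyn-iRFP682 is a 6,867-bp mammalian expression plasmid built on a pCMV-EGFP-type backbone. It is maintained at high copy in E. coli through a ColE1/pUC-family origin and also carries an f1 phage origin. Selection relies on a single NeoR/KanR (Tn5 aminoglycoside phosphotransferase) gene placed behind tandem bacterial (bla) and SV40 early promoters and terminated by an HSV TK polyadenylation signal. This gives kanamycin resistance in bacteria and could support G418 selection in mammalian cells.

The payload is one bicistronic transcript driven by the human CMV immediate-early enhancer and promoter and ended by an SV40 poly(A) signal. The first cistron is a fusion called "RA-HRas". The automated annotation identifies its N-terminal part as a dTomato-like DsRed-family coding sequence, followed by a short segment (probably a linker, matched as a fluorescent protein fragment) and then human HRAS. The record does not define "RA", but the associated publication concerns intensiometric biosensors for small GTPases. The red-protein homology therefore suggests a fluorescent-protein-derived sensor component rather than ordinary dTomato, which is an inference. An EMCV IRES downstream allows cap-independent translation of the second cistron, iRFP682, a biliverdin-dependent near-infrared fluorescent protein. The name indicates that it carries a Lyn tag, a motif generally used for plasma membrane targeting. This tag is not annotated separately but would fit the unannotated stretch between the IRES and the iRFP682 coding sequence.

The construct thus co-expresses an HRas sensor component with a near-infrared marker from one plasmid. The record does not specify whether a partner construct is needed for the sensor readout.
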