Addgene plasmid #180584: pCMV-RA-HRas-IRES2-Lyn-iRFP682
Purpose: RA-Hras and Lyn-iRFP682
Depositing lab: Won Do Heo. Publication: Intensiometric biosensors visualize the activity of multiple small GTPases in vivo. Kim J , Lee S, Jung K, Oh WC, Kim N, Son S, Jo Y, Kwon HB, Heo WD. Nat Commun. 2019 Jan 14;10(1):211. doi: 10.1038/s41467-018-08217-3. PubMed 30643148.
Backbone
  Vector backbone: pCMV-EGFP
  Vector type: Mammalian Expression
Growth in bacteria
  Bacterial resistance: Kanamycin, 50 μg/mL
  Growth temperature: 37°C
  Growth strain: DH5alpha
  Copy number: High Copy
Gene/Insert
  Gene/Insert name: RA-Hras and Lyn-iRFP682
  Species: H. sapiens (human), Synthetic
  Cloning method: Restriction Enzyme; 5′ cloning site unknown (unknown if destroyed)
Terms and licenses: Academic/Nonprofit Terms; Industry Terms: Not Available to Industry
How to cite: pCMV-RA-HRas-IRES2-Lyn-iRFP682 was a gift from Won Do Heo (Addgene plasmid # 180584 ; http://n2t.net/addgene:180584 ; RRID:Addgene_180584)
